Addgene plasmid #233456: Reckleen_1_Cas9
Purpose: Level 2 RECKLEEN plasmid, genome editing of Klebsiella pneumoniae
Depositing lab: Anke Becker. Depositing organization: Philipps-Universitaet Marburg. Publication: RECKLEEN is a lambda Red/CRISPR-Cas9 based single plasmid platform for enhanced genome editing in Klebsiella pneumoniae. Elsayed EM, Stukenberg D, Meier D, Schmeck B, Becker A. Commun Biol. 2025 Oct 30;8(1):1509. doi: 10.1038/s42003-025-08934-8. PubMed 41168338.
Backbone
  Vector backbone: Custom built using Marburg Collection
  Vector type: CRISPR
Growth in bacteria
  Bacterial resistance: Apramycin, 25 μg/mL
  Growth temperature: 37°C
  Growth strain: DH5alpha
  Copy number: High Copy
Gene/Insert
  Gene/Insert name: Level 2 RECKLEEN plasmid (alt names: Ptac lambda Red operon, Ptet cas9, J23117 acrIIA4, Ptet sfgfp dropout sgRNA; pMB1 ori, and ApmR (aac(3)-IV))
  Species: Other
  Cloning method: Golden Gate
Terms and licenses: Academic/Nonprofit Terms; Industry Terms: Not Available to Industry
Depositor comments: Please visit https://doi.org/10.21203/rs.3.rs-5859838/v1 for preprint.
How to cite: Reckleen_1_Cas9 was a gift from Anke Becker (Addgene plasmid # 233456 ; http://n2t.net/addgene:233456 ; RRID:Addgene_233456)
