[The description below was written by a language model from this plasmid's Addgene catalogue record and pLannotate feature annotations shown in this document.]
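Description:
Reckleen_1_Cas9 is a 12.6 kb, single-plasmid genome editing vector for Klebsiella pneumoniae. It combines lambda Red recombineering with CRISPR-Cas9 counterselection. It is a "Level 2" assembly built by Golden Gate cloning from Marburg Collection parts. It replicates from a high-copy pMB1/ColE1-type origin and is selected with apramycin through the aac(3)-IV acetyltransferase gene, which appears to be driven by a J23119-like constitutive promoter.

The payload consists of separately regulated modules. A tac promoter with a symmetric lac operator drives the lambda Red operon: gam inhibits RecBCD, bet is the single-strand annealing recombinase, and exo is the exonuclease. A plasmid-borne lacI keeps this operon repressed until an inducer such as IPTG is supplied. Streptococcus pyogenes cas9 is transcribed in the opposite orientation from a tet-regulated PLtetO-1-type promoter controlled by a co-encoded tetR. It carries a C-terminal ssrA (LAA) degradation tag, which should limit accumulation of leaky protein, and is followed by rrnB T1 and T7Te terminators. The record also lists a J23117-driven acrIIA4 anti-CRISPR gene, presumably to suppress basal Cas9 activity. The automated annotation did not call this gene, although a J23119-family promoter fragment lies in the corresponding region.

The sgRNA position holds a tet-operator-controlled superfolder GFP dropout cassette, placed just upstream of the tracrRNA-derived scaffold. Replacing this cassette with a spacer by Golden Gate cloning would let correct clones be recognised by loss of fluorescence. The short TcR and tet promoter fragments in the feature table are probably incidental matches to regulatory or connector sequence rather than a functional tetracycline marker.
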