Features (pLannotate 1.2.2; 28 found; start..end, strand, type, name):
    162..934     -  CDS            ApmR (fragment): aminoglycoside 3-N-acetyltransferase type IV ; aac(3)IV; confers resistance to apramycin (Paget and Davies, 1996)
    962..990     -  promoter       J23119 promoter (fragment): bacterial promoter (Registry of Standard Biological Parts BBa J23119)
   1434..1554    -  CDS            TcR (fragment): tetracycline efflux protein; tet; confers resistance to tetracycline
   1564..1582    +  promoter       tet promoter (fragment): E. coli promoter for tetracycline efflux protein gene
   1684..2765    -  CDS            lacI (fragment): lac repressor; lacI; The lac repressor binds to the lac operator to inhibit transcription in E. coli. This inhibition can be relieved by adding lactose or isopropyl-β-D-thiogalactopyranoside (IPTG).
   2767..2836    -  promoter       lacI promoter (fragment): lacI
   2843..2871    +  promoter       tac promoter: strong E. coli promoter; hybrid between the trp and lac UV5 promoters
   2877..2896    +  protein_bind   lac operator (symmetric): The lac repressor binds to the lac operator to inhibit transcription in E. coli. This inhibition can be relieved by adding lactose or isopropyl-β-D-thiogalactopyranoside (IPTG). The symmetric lac operator was optimized for tight binding of lac repressor. lac repressor encoded by lacI
   2927..3343    +  CDS            Gam: inhibitor of the host RecBCD nuclease in the λ Red system; gam; protects the double-stranded DNA substrate for recombination
   3349..4134    +  CDS            Beta: single-stranded DNA binding recombinase in the λ Red system; bet; mediates pairing of a single-stranded DNA with a complementary target
   4131..4808    +  CDS            exo: EXO_LAMBD - Also known as red-alpha, redX. Experimental evidence at protein level: Swiss-Prot protein existence level 1. Facilitates phage DNA recombination through the double-strand break repair (DSBR) and single-strand annealing pathways. Also important for the late, rolling-circle mode of lambda DNA replication. From Escherichia phage lambda (Bacteriophage lambda).
   4878..4905    -  terminator     T7Te terminator: phage T7 early transcription terminator
   4921..4992    -  terminator     rrnB T1 terminator: transcription terminator T1 from the E. coli rrnB gene
   5010..5042    -  CDS            ssrA tag: C-terminal peptide that mediates degradation in bacteria through the ClpXP and ClpAP proteases (McGinness et al., 2006) wild-type LAA variant
   5049..9152    -  CDS            cas9: CAS9_STRP1 - Also known as csn1 From Streptococcus pyogenes serotype M1.
   9178..9231    -  promoter       PLtetO-1 promoter (fragment): modified phage lambda PL promoter with tet operator sites (Lutz and Bujard, 1997)
   9232..9250    -  promoter       PLtetO-1 promoter (fragment): modified phage lambda PL promoter with tet operator sites (Lutz and Bujard, 1997)
   9258..9327    +  promoter       lacI promoter (fragment): lacI
   9328..9948    +  CDS            tetR: TETR2_ECOLX - Experimental evidence at protein level: Swiss-Prot protein existence level 1. TetR is the repressor of the tetracycline resistance element; its N-terminal region forms a helix-turn-helix structure and binds DNA. Binding of tetracycline to TetR reduces the repressor affinity for the tetracycline resistance gene (tetA) promoter operator sites. From Escherichia coli.
  10051..10069   -  promoter       tet promoter (fragment): E. coli promoter for tetracycline efflux protein gene
  10079..10199   +  CDS            TcR (fragment): tetracycline efflux protein; tet; confers resistance to tetracycline
  10228..10250   +  promoter       J23119 promoter (fragment): bacterial promoter (Registry of Standard Biological Parts BBa J23119)
  10642..10660   +  protein_bind   tet operator: bacterial operator O1 for the tetR and tetA genes tetracycline repressor TetR
  10845..11558   +  CDS            Superfolder GFP: Superfolder GFP is a basic (constitutively fluorescent) green fluorescent protein published in 2005, derived from Aequorea victoria. It is reported to be a very rapidly-maturing weak dimer.
  11570..11641   +  terminator     rrnB T1 terminator: transcription terminator T1 from the E. coli rrnB gene
  11657..11684   +  terminator     T7Te terminator: phage T7 early transcription terminator
  11716..11783   +  misc_RNA       tracrRNA (fragment): trans-activating CRISPR RNA for the Streptococcus pyogenes CRISPR/Cas9 system
  11930..12518   -  rep_origin     ori: high-copy-number ColE1/pMB1/pBR322/pUC origin of replication
>Addgene plasmid #233456 | Reckleen_1_Cas9 | addgene full sequence | sequence record 468702 | Addgene NGS Result
TGCTTTTCTACGGGGTCTGACGCTCAGTGGAACGAAAACTCACGTTAAGGGATTTTGGTCATGAGATTAT
CAAAAAGGATCTTCACCTAGATCCTTTTAAATTAAAAATGAAGTTTTAAATCAATCTAAAGTATATATGA
GTAAACTTGGTCTGACAGTCAGCCAATCGACTGGCGAGCGGCATCGCATTCTTCGCATCCCGCCTCTGGC
GGATGCAGGAAGATCAACGGATCTCGGCCCAGTTGACCCAGGGCTGTCGCCACAATGTCGCGGGAGCGGA
TCAACCGAGCAAAGGCATGACCGACTGGACCTTCCTTCTGAAGGCTCTTCTCCTTGAGCCACCTGTCCGC
CAAGGCAAAGCGCTCACAGCAGTGGTCATTCTCGAGATAATCGACGCGTACCAACTTGCCATCCTGAAGA
ATGGTGCAGTGTCTCGGCACCCCATAGGGAACCTTTGCCATCAACTCGGCAAGATGCAGCGTCGTGTTGG
CATCGTGTCCCACGCCGAGGAGAAGTACCTGCCCATCGAGTTCATGGACACGGGCGACCGGGCTTGCAGG
CGAGTGAGGTGGCAGGGGCAATGGATCAGAGATGATCTGCTCTGCCTGTGGCCCCGCTGCCGCAAAGGCA
AATGGATGGGCGCTGCGCTTTACATTTGGCAGGCGCCAGAATGTGTCAGAGACAACTCCAAGGTCCGGTG
TAACGGGCGACGTGGCAGGATCGAACGGCTCGTCGTCCAGACCTGACCACGAGGGCATGACGAGCGTCCC
TCCCGGACCCAGCGCAGCACGCAGGGCCTCGATCAGTCCAAGTGGCCCATCTTCGAGGGGCCGGACGCTA
CGGAAGGAGCTGTGGACCAGCAGCACACCGCCGGGGGTAACCCCAAGGTTGAGAAGCTGACCGATGAGCT
CGGCTTTTCGCCATTCGTATTGCATTGATTATTTCTCCTCTTTCTCTAGTAGCTAGCACTATACCTAGGA
CTGAGCTAGCCGTAAACTCCAACAGGACCAAAACGAAAAAAGACGCTTTTCAGCGTCTTATTGTTCGTCT
TTGGTACCGAGCTGTGTCTGTGGCTGAGAGAGCAGGTACAAGATAAACCCGTCTATATTCTCAAATTCTT
TCACTATCGCACTTGTTTTATGTGAAGTCCAGATATGGACTCTGGAACCCAACTCGGAGCTCTGCGGGTA
GAGCGTCAACCATTCGAACGTTGCGCGGTCTTCGGAGAACCGTAAGAGGTAATATACTCCGATATTCATT
TCAGCGGTAGCTGAGTCCGTCAGTTGATACGGTGCGTACCCGGAGCAAATAGGAGAGGCGGTTGTAGTGG
GGGGAATGGATAGCAAGCTGCGGGTAGACCTCCAATTATTGAAGGCCTCCCAAATCGGGGGGCCTTTTTT
ATTGATAACAAAAGGAGCTCAGATAAAATATTTGCTCATGAGCCCGAAGTGGCGAGCCCGATCTTCCCCA
TCGGTGATGTCGGCGATATAGGCGCCAGCAACCGCACCTGTGGCGCCGGTGATGCCGGCCACGATGCGTC
CGGCGTAGAGGATCTGCTCATGTTTGACAGCTTATCATCGATGCATAATGTGCCTGTCAAATGGACGAAG
CAGGGATTCTGCAAACCCTATGCTACTCCCTCGAGCCGTCAATTGTCTGATTCGTTACCAATTAGGATCC
TTATCACTGCCCGCTTTCCAGTCGGGAAACCTGTCGTGCCAGCTGCATTAATGAATCGGCCAACGCGCGG
GGAGAGGCGGTTTGCGTATTGGGCGCCAGGGTGGTTTTTCTTTTCACCAGTGAGACTGGCAACAGCTGAT
TGCCCTTCACCGCCTGGCCCTGAGAGAGTTGCAGCAAGCGGTCCACGCTGGTTTGCCCCAGCAGGCGAAA
ATCCTGTTTGATGGTGGTTAACGGCGGGATATAACATGAGCTATCTTCGGTATCGTCGTATCCCACTACC
GAGATATCCGCACCAACGCGCAGCCCGGACTCGGTAATGGCGCGCATTGCGCCCAGCGCCATCTGATCGT
TGGCAACCAGCATCGCAGTGGGAACGATGCCCTCATTCAGCATTTGCATGGTTTGTTGAAAACCGGACAT
GGCACTCCAGTCGCCTTCCCGTTCCGCTATCGGCTGAATTTGATTGCGAGTGAGATATTTATGCCAGCCA
GCCAGACGCAGACGCGCCGAGACAGAACTTAATGGGCCCGCTAACAGCGCGATTTGCTGGTGACCCAATG
CGACCAGATGCTCCACGCCCAGTCGCGTACCGTCCTCATGGGAGTAAATAATACTGTTGATGGGTGTCTG
GTCAGAGACATCAAGAAATAACGCCGGAACATTAGTGCAGGCAGCTTCCACAGCAATGGCATCCTGGTCA
TCCAGCGGATAGTTAATGATCAGCCCACTGACGCGTTGCGCGAGAAGATTGTGCACCGCCGCTTTACAGG
CTTCGACGCCGCTTCGTTCTACCATCGACACCACCACGCTGGCACCCAGTTGATCGGCGCGAGATTTAAT
CGCCGCGACAATTTGCGACGGCGCGTGCAGGGCCAGACTGGAGGTGGCAACGCCAATCAGCAACGACTGT
TTGCCCGCCAGTTGTTGTGCCACGCGGTTGGGAATGTAATTCAGCTCCACCATCGCCGCTTCCACTTTTT
CCCGCGTTTTCGCAGAAACGTGGCTGGCCTGGTTCACCACGCGGGAAACGGTCATATAAGAGACACCGGC
ATACTCTGCGACATCGTATAACGTTACTGGTTTCATATTCACCACCCTGAATTGACTCTCTTCCGGGCGC
TATCATGCCATACCGCGAAAGGTTTTGCGCCATTCGGCTGTGTTGACAATTAATCATCGGCTCGTATAAT
GTGTGGAATTGTGAGCGCTCACAATTTACTAGAGTCACACAGGAAAGTAATCAATGATGGATATTAATAC
TGAAACTGAGATCAAGCAAAAGCATTCACTAACCCCCTTTCCTGTTTTCCTAATCAGCCCGGCATTTCGC
GGGCGATATTTTCACAGCTATTTCAGGAGTTCAGCCATGAACGCTTATTACATTCAGGATCGTCTTGAGG
CTCAGAGCTGGGCGCGTCACTACCAGCAGCTCGCCCGTGAAGAGAAAGAGGCAGAACTGGCAGACGACAT
GGAAAAAGGCCTGCCCCAGCACCTGTTTGAATCGCTATGCATCGATCATTTGCAACGCCACGGGGCCAGC
AAAAAATCCATTACCCGTGCGTTTGATGACGATGTTGAGTTTCAGGAGCGCATGGCAGAACACATCCGGT
ACATGGTTGAAACCATTGCTCACCACCAGGTTGATATTGATTCAGAGGTATAAAACGAATGAGTACTGCA
CTCGCAACGCTGGCTGGGAAGCTGGCTGAACGTGTCGGCATGGATTCTGTCGACCCACAGGAACTGATCA
CCACTCTTCGCCAGACGGCATTTAAAGGTGATGCCAGCGATGCGCAGTTCATCGCATTACTGATCGTTGC
CAACCAGTACGGCCTTAATCCGTGGACGAAAGAAATTTACGCCTTTCCTGATAAGCAGAATGGCATCGTT
CCGGTGGTGGGCGTTGATGGCTGGTCCCGCATCATCAATGAAAACCAGCAGTTTGATGGCATGGACTTTG
AGCAGGACAATGAATCCTGTACATGCCGGATTTACCGCAAGGACCGTAATCATCCGATCTGCGTTACCGA
ATGGATGGATGAATGCCGCCGCGAACCATTCAAAACTCGCGAAGGCAGAGAAATCACGGGGCCGTGGCAG
TCGCATCCCAAACGGATGTTACGTCATAAAGCCATGATTCAGTGTGCCCGTCTGGCCTTCGGATTTGCTG
GTATCTATGACAAGGATGAAGCCGAGCGCATTGTCGAAAATACTGCATACACTGCAGAACGTCAGCCGGA
ACGCGACATCACTCCGGTTAACGATGAAACCATGCAGGAGATTAACACTCTGCTGATCGCCCTGGATAAA
ACATGGGATGACGACTTATTGCCGCTCTGTTCCCAGATATTTCGCCGCGACATTCGTGCATCGTCAGAAC
TGACACAGGCCGAAGCAGTAAAAGCTCTTGGATTCCTGAAACAGAAAGCCGCAGAGCAGAAGGTGGCAGC
ATGACACCGGACATTATCCTGCAGCGTACCGGGATCGATGTGAGAGCTGTCGAACAGGGGGATGATGCGT
GGCACAAATTACGGCTCGGCGTCATCACCGCTTCAGAAGTTCACAACGTGATAGCAAAACCCCGCTCCGG
AAAGAAGTGGCCTGACATGAAAATGTCCTACTTCCACACCCTGCTTGCTGAGGTTTGCACCGGTGTGGCT
CCGGAAGTTAACGCTAAAGCACTGGCCTGGGGAAAACAGTACGAGAACGACGCCAGAACCCTGTTTGAAT
TCACTTCCGGCGTGAATGTTACTGAATCCCCGATCATCTATCGCGACGAAAGTATGCGTACCGCCTGCTC
TCCCGATGGTTTATGCAGTGACGGCAACGGCCTTGAACTGAAATGCCCGTTTACCTCCCGGGATTTCATG
AAGTTCCGGCTCGGTGGTTTCGAGGCCATAAAGTCAGCTTACATGGCCCAGGTGCAGTACAGCATGTGGG
TGACGCGAAAAAATGCCTGGTACTTTGCCAACTATGACCCGCGTATGAAGCGTGAAGGCCTGCATTATGT
CGTGATTGAGCGGGATGAAAAGTACATGGCGAGTTTTGACGAGATCGTGCCGGAGTTCATCGAAAAAATG
GACGAGGCACTGGCTGAAATTGGTTTTGTATTTGGGGAGCAATGGCGAGCTTAAGCTTAAAAAAAAAAAC
CCCGCCCCTGACAGGGCGGGGTTTTTTTTCGCTTACTAGCGTATAAACGCAGAAAGGCCCACCCGAAGGT
GAGCCAGTGTGACTCTAGTAGAGAGCGTTCACCGACAAACAACAGATAAAACGAAAGGCCCAGTCTTTCG
ACTGAGCCTTTCGTTTTATTTGATGCCTGGTTACCCCTAAGCAGCCAGAGCGTAGTTTTCGTCGTTAGCA
GCTAAAGCGTCACCTCCTAGCTGACTCAAATCAATGCGTGTTTCATAAAGACCAGTGATGGATTGATGGA
TAAGAGTGGCATCTAAAACTTCTTTTGTAGACGTATATCGTTTACGATCAATTGTTGTATCAAAATATTT
AAAAGCAGCGGGAGCTCCAAGATTCGTCAACGTAAATAAATGAATAATATTTTCTGCTTGTTCACGTATT
GGTTTGTCTCTATGTTTGTTATATGCACTAAGAACTTTATCTAAATTGGCATCTGCTAAAATAACACGCT
TAGAAAATTCACTGATTTGCTCAATAATCTCATCTAAATAATGCTTATGCTGCTCCACAAACAATTGTTT
TTGTTCGTTATCTTCTGGACTACCCTTCAACTTTTCATAATGACTAGCTAAATATAAAAAATTCACATAT
TTGCTTGGCAGAGCCAGCTCATTTCCTTTTTGTAATTCTCCGGCACTAGCCAGCATCCGTTTACGACCGT
TTTCTAACTCAAAAAGACTATATTTAGGTAGTTTAATGATTAAGTCTTTTTTAACTTCCTTATATCCTTT
AGCTTCTAAAAAGTCAATCGGATTTTTTTCAAAGGAACTTCTTTCCATAATTGTGATCCCTAGTAACTCT
TTAACGGATTTTAACTTCTTCGATTTCCCTTTTTCCACCTTAGCAACCACTAGGACTGAATAAGCTACCG
TTGGACTATCAAAACCACCATATTTTTTTGGATCCCAGTCTTTTTTACGAGCAATAAGCTTGTCCGAATT
TCTTTTTGGTAAAATTGACTCCTTGGAGAATCCGCCTGTCTGTACTTCTGTTTTCTTGACAATATTGACT
TGGGGCATGGACAATACTTTGCGCACTGTGGCAAAATCTCGCCCTTTATCCCAGACAATTTCTCCAGTTT
CCCCATTAGTTTCGATTAGAGGGCGTTTGCGAATCTCTCCATTTGCAAGTGTAATTTCTGTTTTGAAGAA
GTTCATGATATTAGAGTAAAAGAAATATTTTGCGGTTGCTTTGCCTATTTCTTGCTCAGACTTAGCAATC
ATTTTACGAACATCATAAACTTTATAATCACCATAGACAAACTCCGATTCAAGTTTTGGATATTTCTTAA
TCAAAGCAGTTCCAACGACGGCATTTAGATACGCATCATGGGCATGATGGTAATTGTTAATCTCACGTAC
TTTATAGAATTGGAAATCTTTTCGGAAGTCAGAAACTAATTTAGATTTTAAGGTAATCACTTTAACCTCT
CGAATAAGTTTATCATTTTCATCGTATTTAGTATTCATGCGACTATCCAAAATTTGTGCCACATGCTTAG
TGATTTGGCGAGTTTCAACCAATTGGCGTTTGATAAAACCAGCTTTATCAAGTTCACTCAAACCTCCACG
TTCAGCTTTCGTTAAATTATCAAACTTACGTTGAGTGATTAACTTGGCGTTTAGAAGTTGTCTCCAATAG
TTTTTCATCTTTTTGACTACTTCTTCACTTGGAACGTTATCCGATTTACCACGATTTTTATCAGAACGCG
TTAAGACCTTATTGTCTATTGAATCGTCTTTAAGGAAACTTTGTGGAACAATGTGATCGACATCATAATC
ACTTAAACGATTAATATCTAATTCTTGGTCCACATACATGTCTCTTCCATTTTGGAGATAATAGAGATAG
AGCTTTTCATTTTGCAATTGAGTATTTTCAACAGGATGCTCTTTAAGAATCTGACTTCCTAATTCTTTGA
TACCTTCTTCGATTCGTTTCATACGCTCTCGCGAATTTTTCTGGCCCTTTTGAGTTGTCTGATTTTCACG
TGCCATTTCAATAACGATATTTTCTGGCTTATGCCGCCCCATTACTTTGACCAATTCATCAACAACTTTT
ACAGTCTGTAAAATACCTTTTTTAATAGCAGGGCTACCAGCTAAATTTGCAATATGTTCATGTAAACTAT
CGCCTTGTCCAGACACTTGTGCTTTTTGAATGTCTTCTTTAAATGTCAAACTATCATCATGGATCAGCTG
CATAAAATTGCGATTGGCAAAACCATCTGATTTCAAAAAATCTAATATTGTTTTGCCAGATTGCTTATCC
CTAATACCATTAATCAATTTTCGAGACAAACGTCCCCAACCAGTATAACGGCGACGTTTAAGCTGTTTCA
TCACCTTATCATCAAAGAGGTGAGCATATGTTTTAAGTCTTTCCTCAATCATCTCCCTATCTTCAAATAA
GGTCAATGTTAAAACAATATCCTCTAAGATATCTTCATTTTCTTCATTATCCAAAAAATCTTTATCTTTA
ATAATTTTTAGCAAATCATGGTAGGTACCTAATGAAGCATTAAATCTATCTTCAACTCCTGAAATTTCAA
CACTATCAAAACATTCTATTTTTTTGAAATAATCTTCTTTTAATTGCTTAACGGTTACTTTTCGATTTGT
TTTGAAGAGTAAATCAACAATGGCTTTCTTCTGTTCACCTGAAAGAAATGCTGGTTTTCGCATTCCTTCA
GTAACATATTTGACCTTTGTCAATTCGTTATAAACCGTAAAATACTCATAAAGCAAACTATGTTTTGGTA
GTACTTTTTCATTTGGAAGATTTTTATCAAAGTTTGTCATGCGTTCAATAAATGATTGAGCTGAAGCACC
TTTATCGACAACTTCTTCAAAATTCCATGGGGTAATTGTTTCTTCAGACTTCCGAGTCATCCATGCAAAA
CGACTATTGCCACGCGCCAATGGACCAACATAATAAGGAATTCGAAAAGTCAAGATTTTTTCAATCTTCT
CACGATTGTCTTTTAAAAATGGATAAAAGTCTTCTTGTCTTCTCAAAATAGCATGCAGCTCACCCAAGTG
AATTTGATGGGGAATAGAGCCGTTGTCAAAGGTCCGTTGCTTGCGCAGCAAATCTTCACGATTTAGTTTC
ACCAATAATTCCTCAGTACCATCCATTTTTTCTAAAATTGGTTTGATAAATTTATAAAATTCTTCTTGGC
TAGCTCCCCCATCAATATAACCTGCATATCCGTTTTTTGATTGATCAAAAAAGATTTCTTTATACTTTTC
TGGAAGTTGTTGTCGAACTAAAGCTTTTAAAAGAGTCAAGTCTTGATGATGTTCATCGTAGCGTTTAATC
ATTGAAGCTGATAGGGGAGCCTTAGTTATTTCAGTATTTACTCTTAGGATATCTGAAAGTAAAATAGCAT
CTGATAAATTCTTAGCTGCCAAAAACAAATCAGCATATTGATCTCCAATTTGCGCCAATAAATTATCTAA
ATCATCATCGTAAGTATCTTTTGAAAGCTGTAATTTAGCATCTTCTGCCAAATCAAAATTTGATTTAAAA
TTAGGGGTCAAACCCAATGACAAAGCAATGAGATTCCCAAATAAGCCATTTTTCTTCTCACCGGGGAGCT
GAGCAATGAGATTTTCTAATCGTCTTGATTTACTCAATCGTGCAGAAAGAATCGCTTTAGCATCTACTCC
ACTTGCGTTAATAGGGTTTTCTTCAAATAATTGATTGTAGGTTTGTACCAACTGGATAAATAGTTTGTCC
ACATCACTATTATCAGGATTTAAATCTCCCTCAATCAAAAAATGACCACGAAACTTAATCATATGCGCTA
AGGCCAAATAGATTAAGCGCAAATCCGCTTTATCAGTAGAATCTACCAATTTTTTTCGCAGATGATAGAT
AGTTGGATATTTCTCATGATAAGCAACTTCATCTACTATATTTCCAAAAATAGGATGACGTTCATGCTTC
TTGTCTTCTTCCACCAAAAAAGACTCTTCAAGTCGATGAAAGAAACTATCATCTACTTTCGCCATCTCAT
TTGAAAAAATCTCCTGTAGATAACAAATACGATTCTTCCGACGTGTATACCTTCTACGAGCTGTCCGTTT
CAGACGAGTCGCTTCCGCTGTCTCTCCACTGTCAAATAAAAGAGCCCCTATAAGATTTTTTTTGATACTG
TGGCGGTCTGTATTTCCCAGAACCTTGAACTTTTTAGACGGAACCTTATATTCATCAGTGATCACCGCCC
ATCCGACGCTATTTGTGCCGATATCTAAGCCTATTGAGTATTTCTTATCCATTGATTAGTCCTGTGTGAC
TCTAGTAGTGCTCAGTATCTCTATCACTGATAGGGATGTCAATCTCTATCACTGATAGGGAGGTCAGTGC
GTCCTGCTGAAAACAGCCGAATGGCGCAAAACCTTTCGCGGTATGGCATGATAGCGCCCGGAAGAGAGTC
AATTCAGGGTGGTGAATATGTCCAGATTAGATAAAAGTAAAGTGATTAACAGCGCATTAGAGCTGCTTAA
TGAGGTCGGAATCGAAGGTTTAACAACCCGTAAACTCGCCCAGAAGCTAGGTGTAGAGCAGCCTACATTG
TATTGGCATGTAAAAAATAAGCGGGCTTTGCTCGACGCCTTAGCCATTGAGATGTTAGATAGGCACCATA
CTCACTTTTGCCCTTTAGAAGGGGAAAGCTGGCAAGATTTTTTACGTAATAACGCTAAAAGTTTTAGATG
TGCTTTACTAAGTCATCGCGATGGAGCAAAAGTACATTTAGGTACACGGCCTACAGAAAAACAGTATGAA
ACTCTCGAAAATCAATTAGCCTTTTTATGCCAACAAGGTTTTTCACTAGAGAATGCATTATATGCACTCA
GCGCTGTGGGGCATTTTACTTTAGGTTGCGTATTGGAAGATCAAGAGCATCAAGTCGCTAAAGAAGAAAG
GGAAACACCTACTACTGATAGTATGCCGCCATTATTACGACAAGCTATCGAATTATTTGATCACCAAGGT
GCAGAGCCAGCCTTCTTATTCGGCCTTGAATTGATCATATGCGGATTAGAAAAACAACTTAAATGTGAAA
GTGGGTCCTGATAAGGATCCTAATTGGTAACGAATCAGAATTGACGGCTCGAGGGAGTAGCATAGGGTTT
GCAGAATCCCTGCTTCGTCCATTTGACAGGCACATTATGCATCGATGATAAGCTGTCAAACATGAGCAGA
TCCTCTACGCCGGACGCATCGTGGCCGGCATCACCGGCGCCACAGGTGCGGTTGCTGGCGCCTATATCGC
CGACATCACCGATGGGGAAGATCGGGCTCGCCACTTCGGGCTCATGAGCAAATATTTTATCTGAGCTCCA
ATGGGAGTTGACAGCTAGCTCAGTCCTAGGGATTGTGCTAGCTACTAGAGTCACACAGGAAAGTAATCAA
TGAACATTAACGACCTCATACGAGAGATTAAGAACAAAGATTACACCGTCAAACTGTCAGGAACTGATAG
TAACTCAATCACCCAGCTTATTATCAGGGTAAACAATGATGGGAATGAATATGTGATATCTGAGAGCGAA
AACGAGTCTATCGTCGAGAAATTCATTTCCGCTTTTAAGAACGGGTGGAATCAGGAATATGAGGATGAAG
AAGAATTTTACAATGACATGCAGACGATCACGTTGAAAAGTGAACTGAACTAAGCTTAACGCCAAAAACC
CCGCTTCGGCGGGGTTTTTCCGCCGCTGCTTCAAATCACTGTAATGATCTTAATTCCTAATTTTTGTTGA
CACTCTATCATTGATAGAGTTATTTTAGTCCAGAGACCGAAAGTGAAACGTGATTTCATGCGTCATTTTG
AACATTTTGTAAATCTTATTTAATAATGTGTGCGGCAATTCACATTTAATTTATGAATGTTTTCTTAACA
TCGCGGCAACTCAAGAAACGGCAGGTTCGGATCTTAGCTACTAGAGAAAGAGGAGAAATACTAGATGCGT
AAAGGCGAAGAACTTTTCACTGGCGTAGTACCAATTTTAGTGGAGCTGGACGGAGATGTAAATGGTCATA
AGTTTTCAGTTCGAGGAGAAGGCGAAGGAGATGCAACTAACGGTAAGCTGACACTAAAGTTTATCTGTAC
CACGGGTAAACTGCCGGTCCCATGGCCGACACTGGTTACTACACTTACTTATGGTGTACAATGCTTTGCT
CGTTATCCTGACCATATGAAGCAGCACGATTTCTTCAAATCGGCCATGCCTGAAGGATACGTGCAAGAAC
GTACAATTAGCTTTAAAGATGACGGCACCTATAAAACGCGCGCCGAAGTTAAATTCGAGGGTGACACATT
GGTTAATCGTATAGAACTTAAGGGCATTGACTTCAAAGAAGATGGCAACATCCTTGGCCATAAACTGGAA
TATAATTTTAACTCTCACAATGTCTACATTACGGCGGATAAACAAAAGAATGGCATTAAAGCGAATTTCA
AAATCCGCCACAATGTCGAAGACGGCTCGGTTCAACTGGCGGACCATTATCAGCAGAACACCCCAATCGG
TGATGGCCCGGTTCTGTTACCTGATAATCATTACCTTTCTACTCAAAGCGTTTTATCTAAAGATCCTAAC
GAGAAGCGTGATCATATGGTTCTACTGGAATTTGTTACCGCAGCTGGTATCACGCACGGCATGGATGAGC
TGTATAAATAACCAGGCATCAAATAAAACGAAAGGCTCAGTCGAAAGACTGGGCCTTTCGTTTTATCTGT
TGTTTGTCGGTGAACGCTCTCTACTAGAGTCACACTGGCTCACCTTCGGGTGGGCCTTTCTGCGTTTATA
GGTCTCAGTTTCAGAGCTATGCTGGAAACAGCATAGCAAGTTGAAATAAGGCTAGTCCGTTATCAACTTG
AAAAAGTGGCACCGAGTCGGTGCTTTTTTCTCGGTACCAAATTCCAGAAAAGAGGCCTCCCGAAAGGGGG
GCCTTTTTTCGTTTTGGTCCACCCTGCACGATAACACTGAGGTAGCTGCGATTAGACAGCCAGCAGCTGA
ACCGTAAAAAAGGCCGCGTTGCTGGCGTTTTTCCACAGGCTCCGCCCCCCTGACGAGCATCACAAAAATC
GACGCTCAAGTCAGAGGTGGCGAAACCCGACAGGACTATAAAGATACCAGGCGTTTCCCCCTGGAAGCTC
CCTCGTGCGCTCTCCTGTTCCGACCCTGCCGCTTACCGGATACCTGTCCGCCTTTCTCCCTTCGGGAAGC
GTGGCGCTTTCTCATAGCTCACGCTGTAGGTATCTCAGTTCGGTGTAGGTCGTTCGCTCCAAGCTGGGCT
GTGTGCACGAACCCCCCGTTCAGCCCGACCGCTGCGCCTTATCCGGTAACTATCGTCTTGAGTCCAACCC
GGTAAGACACGACTTATCGCCACTGGCAGCAGCCACTGGTAACAGGATTAGCAGAGCGAGGTATGTAGGC
GGTGCTACAGAGTTCTTGAAGTGGTGGCCTAACTACGGCTACACTAGAAGAACAGTATTTGGTATCTGCG
CTCTGCTGAAGCCAGTTACCTTCGGAAAAAGAGTTGGTAGCTCTTGATCCGGCAAACAAACCACCGCTGG
TAGCGGTGGTTTTTTTGTTTGCAAGCAGCAGATTACGCGCAGAAAAAAAGGATCTCAAGAAGATCCTTTG
ATCTTTTCTACGGGGTCTGACGCTCAGTGGAACGAAAACTCACGTTAAGGGATTTTGGTCATGAGATTAT
CAAAAAGGATCTTCAC
